>Addgene plasmid #164908 | pAAV-PE2-C | addgene full sequence | sequence record 324015 | Addgene  NGS Result
CCTGCAGGCAGCTGCGCGCTCGCTCGCTCACTGAGGCCGCCCGGGCGTCGGGCGACCTTTGGTCGCCCGG
CCTCAGTGAGCGAGCGAGCGCGCAGAGAGGGAGTGGCCAACTCCATCACTAGGGGTTCCTTCTAGAATGG
AGGCGGTACTATGTAGATGAGAATTCAGGAGCAAACTGGGAAAAGCAACTGCTTCCAAATATTTGTGATT
TTTACAGTGTAGTTTTGGAAAAACTCTTAGCCTACCAATTCTTCTAAGTGTTTTAAAATGTGGGAGCCAG
TACACATGAAGTTATAGAGTGTTTTAATGAGGCTTAAATATTTACCGTAACTATGAAATGCTACGCATAT
CATGCTGTTCAGGCTCCGTGGCCACGCAACTCATACTACCGGTGCCACCATGATCAAGATTGCTACACGG
AAATACCTGGGAAAGCAGAACGTGTACGACATCGGCGTGGAGCGGGATCACAACTTCGCCCTGAAGAATG
GCTTTATCGCCAGCAATTCCGGCCAGGGCGATAGCCTGCACGAGCACATTGCCAATCTGGCCGGCAGCCC
CGCCATTAAGAAGGGCATCCTGCAGACAGTGAAGGTGGTGGACGAGCTCGTGAAAGTGATGGGCCGGCAC
AAGCCCGAGAACATCGTGATCGAAATGGCCAGAGAGAACCAGACCACCCAGAAGGGACAGAAGAACAGCC
GCGAGAGAATGAAGCGGATCGAAGAGGGCATCAAAGAGCTGGGCAGCCAGATCCTGAAAGAACACCCCGT
GGAAAACACCCAGCTGCAGAACGAGAAGCTGTACCTGTACTACCTGCAGAATGGGCGGGATATGTACGTG
GACCAGGAACTGGACATCAACCGGCTGTCCGACTACGATGTGGACGCTATCGTGCCTCAGAGCTTTCTGA
AGGACGACTCCATCGACAACAAGGTGCTGACCAGAAGCGACAAGAACCGGGGCAAGAGCGACAACGTGCC
CTCCGAAGAGGTCGTGAAGAAGATGAAGAACTACTGGCGGCAGCTGCTGAACGCCAAGCTGATTACCCAG
AGAAAGTTCGACAATCTGACCAAGGCCGAGAGAGGCGGCCTGAGCGAACTGGATAAGGCCGGCTTCATCA
AGAGACAGCTGGTGGAAACCCGGCAGATCACAAAGCACGTGGCACAGATCCTGGACTCCCGGATGAACAC
TAAGTACGACGAGAATGACAAGCTGATCCGGGAAGTGAAAGTGATCACCCTGAAGTCCAAGCTGGTGTCC
GATTTCCGGAAGGATTTCCAGTTTTACAAAGTGCGCGAGATCAACAACTACCACCACGCCCACGACGCCT
ACCTGAACGCCGTCGTGGGAACCGCCCTGATCAAAAAGTACCCTAAGCTGGAAAGCGAGTTCGTGTACGG
CGACTACAAGGTGTACGACGTGCGGAAGATGATCGCCAAGAGCGAGCAGGAAATCGGCAAGGCTACCGCC
AAGTACTTCTTCTACAGCAACATCATGAACTTTTTCAAGACCGAGATTACCCTGGCCAACGGCGAGATCC
GGAAGCGGCCTCTGATCGAGACAAACGGCGAAACCGGGGAGATCGTGTGGGATAAGGGCCGGGATTTTGC
CACCGTGCGGAAAGTGCTGAGCATGCCCCAAGTGAATATCGTGAAAAAGACCGAGGTGCAGACAGGCGGC
TTCAGCAAAGAGTCTATCCTGCCCAAGAGGAACAGCGATAAGCTGATCGCCAGAAAGAAGGACTGGGACC
CTAAGAAGTACGGCGGCTTCGACAGCCCCACCGTGGCCTATTCTGTGCTGGTGGTGGCCAAAGTGGAAAA
GGGCAAGTCCAAGAAACTGAAGAGTGTGAAAGAGCTGCTGGGGATCACCATCATGGAAAGAAGCAGCTTC
GAGAAGAATCCCATCGACTTTCTGGAAGCCAAGGGCTACAAAGAAGTGAAAAAGGACCTGATCATCAAGC
TGCCTAAGTACTCCCTGTTCGAGCTGGAAAACGGCCGGAAGAGAATGCTGGCCTCTGCCGGCGAACTGCA
GAAGGGAAACGAACTGGCCCTGCCCTCCAAATATGTGAACTTCCTGTACCTGGCCAGCCACTATGAGAAG
CTGAAGGGCTCCCCCGAGGATAATGAGCAGAAACAGCTGTTTGTGGAACAGCACAAGCACTACCTGGACG
AGATCATCGAGCAGATCAGCGAGTTCTCCAAGAGAGTGATCCTGGCCGACGCTAATCTGGACAAAGTGCT
GTCCGCCTACAACAAGCACCGGGATAAGCCCATCAGAGAGCAGGCCGAGAATATCATCCACCTGTTTACC
CTGACCAATCTGGGAGCCCCTGCCGCCTTCAAGTACTTTGACACCACCATCGACCGGAAGAGGTACACCA
GCACCAAAGAGGTGCTGGACGCCACCCTGATCCACCAGAGCATCACCGGCCTGTACGAGACACGGATCGA
CCTGTCTCAGCTGGGAGGTGACTCTGGAGGATCTAGCGGAGGATCCTCTGGCAGCGAGACACCAGGAACA
AGCGAGTCAGCAACACCAGAGAGCAGTGGCGGCAGCAGCGGCGGCAGCAGCACCCTAAATATAGAAGATG
AGTATCGGCTACATGAGACCTCAAAAGAGCCAGATGTTTCTCTAGGGTCCACATGGCTGTCTGATTTTCC
TCAGGCCTGGGCGGAAACCGGGGGCATGGGACTGGCAGTTCGCCAAGCTCCTCTGATCATACCTCTGAAA
GCAACCTCTACCCCCGTGTCCATAAAACAATACCCCATGTCACAAGAAGCCAGACTGGGGATCAAGCCCC
ACATACAGAGACTGTTGGACCAGGGAATACTGGTACCCTGCCAGTCCCCCTGGAACACGCCCCTGCTACC
CGTTAAGAAACCAGGGACTAATGATTATAGGCCTGTCCAGGATCTGAGAGAAGTCAACAAGCGGGTGGAA
GACATCCACCCCACCGTGCCCAACCCTTACAACCTCTTGAGCGGGCTCCCACCGTCCCACCAGTGGTACA
CTGTGCTTGATTTAAAGGATGCCTTTTTCTGCCTGAGACTCCACCCCACCAGTCAGCCTCTCTTCGCCTT
TGAGTGGAGAGATCCAGAGATGGGAATCTCAGGACAATTGACCTGGACCAGACTCCCACAGGGTTTCAAA
AACAGTCCCACCCTGTTTAATGAGGCACTGCACAGAGACCTAGCAGACTTCCGGATCCAGCACCCAGACT
TGATCCTGCTACAGTACGTGGATGACTTACTGCTGGCCGCCACTTCTGAGCTAGACTGCCAACAAGGTAC
TCGGGCCCTGTTACAAACCCTAGGGAACCTCGGGTATCGGGCCTCGGCCAAGAAAGCCCAAATTTGCCAG
AAACAGGTCAAGTATCTGGGGTATCTTCTAAAAGAGGGTCAGAGATGGCTGACTGAGGCCAGAAAAGAGA
CTGTGATGGGGCAGCCTACTCCGAAGACCCCTCGACAACTAAGGGAGTTCCTAGGGAAGGCAGGCTTCTG
TCGCCTCTTCATCCCTGGGTTTGCAGAAATGGCAGCCCCCCTGTACCCTCTCACCAAACCGGGGACTCTG
TTTAATTGGGGCCCAGACCAACAAAAGGCCTATCAAGAAATCAAGCAAGCTCTTCTAACTGCCCCAGCCC
TGGGGTTGCCAGATTTGACTAAGCCCTTTGAACTCTTTGTCGACGAGAAGCAGGGCTACGCCAAAGGTGT
CCTAACGCAAAAACTGGGACCTTGGCGTCGGCCGGTGGCCTACCTGTCCAAAAAGCTAGACCCAGTAGCA
GCTGGGTGGCCCCCTTGCCTACGGATGGTAGCAGCCATTGCCGTACTGACAAAGGATGCAGGCAAGCTAA
CCATGGGACAGCCACTAGTCATTCTGGCCCCCCATGCAGTAGAGGCACTAGTCAAACAACCCCCCGACCG
CTGGCTTTCCAACGCCCGGATGACTCACTATCAGGCCTTGCTTTTGGACACGGACCGGGTCCAGTTCGGA
CCGGTGGTAGCCCTGAACCCGGCTACGCTGCTCCCACTGCCTGAGGAAGGGCTGCAACACAACTGCCTTG
ATATCCTGGCCGAAGCCCACGGAACCCGACCCGACCTAACGGACCAGCCGCTCCCAGACGCCGACCACAC
CTGGTACACGGATGGAAGCAGTCTCTTACAAGAGGGACAGCGTAAGGCGGGAGCTGCGGTGACCACCGAG
ACCGAGGTAATCTGGGCTAAAGCCCTGCCAGCCGGGACATCCGCTCAGCGGGCTGAACTGATAGCACTCA
CCCAGGCCCTAAAGATGGCAGAAGGTAAGAAGCTAAATGTTTATACTGATAGCCGTTATGCTTTTGCTAC
TGCCCATATCCATGGAGAAATATACAGAAGGCGTGGGTGGCTCACATCAGAAGGCAAAGAGATCAAAAAT
AAAGACGAGATCTTGGCCCTACTAAAAGCCCTCTTTCTGCCCAAAAGACTTAGCATAATCCATTGTCCAG
GACATCAAAAGGGACACAGCGCCGAGGCTAGAGGCAACCGGATGGCTGACCAAGCGGCCCGAAAGGCAGC
CATCACAGAGACTCCAGACACCTCTACCCTCCTCATAGAAAATTCATCACCCTCTGGCGGCTCAAAAAGA
ACCGCCGACGGCAGCGAATTCGAGCCCAAGAAGAAGAGGAAAGTCTAAGAAAATAAAGGAAATTTATTTT
CATTGCAATAGTGTGTTGGAATTATTTGTGTCTCTCAGCGGCCGCAGGAACCCCTAGTGATGGAGTTGGC
CACTCCCTCTCTGCGCGCTCGCTCGCTCACTGAGGCCGGGCGACCAAAGGTCGCCCGACGCCCGGGCGGC
CTCAGTGAGCGAGCGAGCGCGCAGCTGCCTGCAGGGGCGCCTGATGCGGTATTTTCTCCTTACGCATCTG
TGCGGTATTTCACACCGCATA
[95 nt withheld, positions 4922-5016]
T
[46 nt withheld, positions 5018-5063]
C
[141 nt withheld, positions 5065-5205]
CCTTTGACGTTGGAGTCCACGTTCTTT
[37 nt withheld, positions 5233-5269]
ACTCTATCTCGGGCTATTCTTTTGATTTATAAGGGATTTTGCCGATTTCGGTCTATTGGTTAAAAAATGA
GCTGATTTAACAAAAATTTAACGCGAATTTTAACAAAATATTAACGTTTACAATTTTATGGTGCACTCTC
AGTACAATCTGCTCTGATGCCGCATAGTTAAGCCAGCCCCGACACCCGCCAACACCCGCTGACGCGCCCT
GACGGGCTTGTCTGCTCCCGGCATCCGCTTACAGACAAGCTGTGACCGTCTCCGGGAGCTGCATGTGTCA
GAGGTTTTCACCGTCATCACCGAAACGCGCGAGACGAAAGGGCCTCGTGATACGCCTATTTTTATAGGTT
AATGTCATGATAATAATGGTTTCTTAGACGTCAGGTGGCACTTTTCGGGGAAATGTGCGCGGAACCCCTA
TTTGTTTATTTTTCTAAATACATTCAAATATGTATCCGCTCATGAGACAATAACCCTGATAAATGCTTCA
ATAATATTGAAAAAGGAAGAGTATGAGTATTCAACATTTCCGTGTCGCCCTTATTCCCTTTTTTGCGGCA
TTTTGCCTTCCTGTTTTTGCTCACCCAGAAACGCTGGTGAAAGTAAAAGATGCTGAAGATCAGTTGGGTG
CACGAGTGGGTTACATCGAACTGGATCTCAACAGCGGTAAGATCCTTGAGAGTTTTCGCCCCGAAGAACG
TTTTCCAATGATGAGCACTTTTAAAGTTCTGCTATGTGGCGCGGTATTATCCCGTATTGACGCCGGGCAA
GAGCAACTCGGTCGCCGCATACACTATTCTCAGAATGACTTGGTTGAGTACTCACCAGTCACAGAAAAGC
ATCTTACGGATGGCATGACAGTAAGAGAATTATGCAGTGCTGCCATAACCATGAGTGATAACACTGCGGC
CAACTTACTTCTGACAACGATCGGAGGACCGAAGGAGCTAACCGCTTTTTTGCACAACATGGGGGATCAT
GTAACTCGCCTTGATCGTTGGGAACCGGAGCTGAATGAAGCCATACCAAACGACGAGCGTGACACCACGA
TGCCTGTAGCAATGGCAACAACGTTGCGCAAACTATTAACTGGCGAACTACTTACTCTAGCTTCCCGGCA
ACAATTAATAGACTGGATGGAGGCGGATAAAGTTGCAGGACCACTTCTGCGCTCGGCCCTTCCGGCTGGC
TGGTTTATTGCTGATAAATCTGGAGCCGGTGAGCGTGGAAGCCGCGGTATCATTGCAGCACTGGGGCCAG
ATGGTAAGCCCTCCCGTATCGTAGTTATCTACACGACGGGGAGTCAGGCAACTATGGATGAACGAAATAG
ACAGATCGCTGAGATAGGTGCCTCACTGATTAAGCATTGGTAACTGTCAGACCAAGTTTACTCATATATA
CTTTAGATTGATTTAAAACTTCATTTTTAATTTAAAAGGATCTAGGTGAAGATCCTTTTTGATAATCTCA
TGACCAAAATCCCTTAACGTGAGTTTTCGTTCCACTGAGCGTCAGACCCCGTAGAAAAGATCAAAGGATC
TTCTTGAGATCCTTTTTTTCTGCGCGTAATCTGCTGCTTGCAAACAAAAAAACCACCGCTACCAGCGGTG
GTTTGTTTGCCGGATCAAGAGCTACCAACTCTTTTTCCGAAGGTAACTGGCTTCAGCAGAGCGCAGATAC
CAAATACTGTTCTTCTAGTGTAGCCGTAGTTAGGCCACCACTTCAAGAACTCTGTAGCACCGCCTACATA
CCTCGCTCTGCTAATCCTGTTACCAGTGGCTGCTGCCAGTGGCGATAAGTCGTGTCTTACCGGGTTGGAC
TCAAGACGATAGTTACCGGATAAGGCGCAGCGGTCGGGCTGAACGGGGGGTTCGTGCACACAGCCCAGCT
TGGAGCGAACGACCTACACCGAACTGAGATACCTACAGCGTGAGCTATGAGAAAGCGCCACGCTTCCCGA
AGGGAGAAAGGCGGACAGGTATCCGGTAAGCGGCAGGGTCGGAACAGGAGAGCGCACGAGGGAGCTTCCA
GGGGGAAACGCCTGGTATCTTTATAGTCCTGTCGGGTTTCGCCACCTCTGACTTGAGCGTCGATTTTTGT
GATGCTCGTCAGGGGGGCGGAGCCTATGGAAAAACGCCAGCAACGCGGCCTTTTTACGGTTCCTGGCCTT
TTGCTGGCCTTTTGCTCACATGT
Features (pLannotate 1.2.2; 14 found; start..end, strand, type, name):
     12..39      +  repeat_region  AAV2 ITR (fragment): inverted terminal repeat of adeno-associated virus serotype 2 inverted
     68..95      +  repeat_region  AAV2 ITR (fragment): inverted terminal repeat of adeno-associated virus serotype 2 inverted
    508..2468    +  CDS            Cas9(C) (fragment): C-terminal portion of Streptococcus pyogenes Cas9 (Zetsche et al., 2015)
   2572..4603    +  CDS            gag-pol (fragment): Moloney murine leukemia virus Gag-Pol polyprotein; gag-pol; contains a read-through stop codon
   4672..4727    +  polyA_signal   β-globin poly(A) signal: rabbit β-globin polyadenylation signal (Gil and Proudfoot, 1987)
   4771..4798    -  repeat_region  AAV2 ITR (fragment): inverted terminal repeat of adeno-associated virus serotype 2 inverted
   4827..4854    -  repeat_region  AAV2 ITR (fragment): inverted terminal repeat of adeno-associated virus serotype 2 inverted
   4870..4921    -  misc_feature   bom (fragment): basis of mobility region from pBR322
   4940..5395    +  rep_origin     f1 ori (sequence partly withheld): f1 bacteriophage origin of replication; arrow indicates direction of (+) strand synthesis
   5396..5445    -  misc_feature   bom (fragment): basis of mobility region from pBR322
   5547..5582    -  CDS            rop (fragment): Rop protein, which maintains plasmids at low copy number; rop
   5677..5781    +  promoter       AmpR promoter: bla
   5782..6642    +  CDS            AmpR: β-lactamase; bla; confers resistance to ampicillin, carbenicillin, and related antibiotics
   6813..7401    +  rep_origin     ori: high-copy-number ColE1/pMB1/pBR322/pUC origin of replication
