[The description below was written by a language model from this plasmid's Addgene catalogue record and pLannotate feature annotations shown in this document.]
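Description:
pAAV-PE2-C is an adeno-associated virus transfer plasmid that encodes the C-terminal half of the prime editor PE2, split for reconstitution by intein-mediated protein trans-splicing. It is propagated in bacteria as a high-copy plasmid through a ColE1/pUC-type origin and is selected with ampicillin via the β-lactamase gene and its native promoter. An f1 phage origin and short remnants of pBR322 bom and rop sequences are also present in the backbone. The recorded growth strain is a recombination-deficient type commonly chosen to preserve repeat-containing viral vectors.

The payload lies between AAV2 inverted terminal repeats, which the annotation detects only as short fragments on each side. These repeats define the segment that is replicated and packaged into AAV particles. Within them, the feature table shows a C-terminal portion of Streptococcus pyogenes Cas9 followed by a region matching Moloney murine leukemia virus Gag-Pol, which corresponds to the reverse transcriptase domain of PE2, and then a rabbit β-globin polyadenylation signal. About 400 nt upstream of the Cas9 fragment are unannotated. This stretch presumably holds the promoter and the C-terminal intein segment, but the record does not identify the promoter or which intein is used.

Because full-length PE2 exceeds AAV packaging capacity, this construct is meant to be delivered together with a companion vector carrying the N-terminal fragment, so that the two halves are joined into a functional editor in co-transduced cells. The associated publication concerns prime editing for pathogenic allele correction and cancer modelling in adult mice. No pegRNA cassette is annotated here.
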