Addgene plasmid #164908: pAAV-PE2-C
Purpose: Expresses the C-terminal split-intein fragment of PE2
Depositing lab: Wen Xue. Depositing organization: University of Massachusetts, Worcester. Publication: Improved prime editors enable pathogenic allele correction and cancer modelling in adult mice. Liu P, Liang SQ, Zheng C, Mintzer E, Zhao YG, Ponnienselvan K, Mir A, Sontheimer EJ, Gao G, Flotte TR, Wolfe SA, Xue W. Nat Commun. 2021 Apr 9;12(1):2121. doi: 10.1038/s41467-021-22295-w. PubMed 33837189.
Backbone
  Vector backbone: AAV
  Vector type: AAV
Growth in bacteria
  Bacterial resistance: Ampicillin, 100 μg/mL
  Growth temperature: 37°C
  Growth strain: NEB Stable
  Copy number: High Copy
Gene/Insert
  Gene/Insert name: PE2-C
Terms and licenses: Academic/Nonprofit Terms; Industry Terms: Not Available to Industry
Depositor comments: Please visit https://doi.org/10.1101/2020.12.15.422970 for bioRxiv preprint.
How to cite: pAAV-PE2-C was a gift from Wen Xue (Addgene plasmid # 164908 ; http://n2t.net/addgene:164908 ; RRID:Addgene_164908)
